>Addgene plasmid #111486 | B6-2 | addgene full sequence | sequence record 213191 | Addgene NGS Result
ATTAGGAAGCAGCCCAGTAGTAGGTTGAGGCCGTTGAGCACCGCCGCCGCAAGGAATGGTGCATGCAAGG
AGATGGCGCCCAACAGTCCCCCGGCCACGGGGCCTGCCACCATACCCACGCCGAAACAAGCGCTCATGAG
CCCGAAGTGGCGAGCCCGATCTTCCCCATCGGTGATGTCGGCGATATAGGCGCCAGCAACCGCACCTGTG
GCGCCGGTGATGCCGGCCACGATGCGTCCGGCGTAGAGGATCGAGATCTCGATCCCGCGAAATTAATACG
ACTCACTATAGGGGAATTGAGAGCGGATAACAATTCCCCTCTAGAAATAATTTTGTTTAACTTTAAGAAG
GAGATATACCATGCATCGTACTAGCCAATACCTGCTCTCCACTCTCAAGGAGACACCTGCCGACGCCGAG
GTGATCAGCCATCAGCTGATGCTGCGCGCCGGGATGATCCGCAAGCTGGCCTCCGGGTTATATACCTGGC
TGCCGACCGGCGTGCGCGTTCTGAAAAAAGTCGAAAACATCGTGCGTGAAGAGATGAACAACGCCGGTGC
GATCGAGGTGTCGATGCCGGTGGTTCAGCCAGCCGATTTGTGGCAAGAGAGTGGTCGTTGGGAACAGTAC
GGTCCGGAACTGCTGCGTTTTGTTGACCGTGGCGAGCGTCCGTTCGTACTCGGCCCAACTCATGAAGAAG
TTATCACTGACCTGATTCGTAACGAGCTTAGCTCTTACAAACAGCTGCCGCTGAACTTCTATCAGATCCA
GACCAAGTTCCGCGACGAAGTGCGTCCGCGTTTCGGCGTCATGCGTTCCCGCGAATTCCTGATGAAAGAT
GCTTACTCTTTCCATACTTCTCAGGAATCCCTGCAGGAAACCTACGATGCAATGTATGCGGCCTACAGCA
AAATCTTCAGCCGCATGGGGCTGGATTTCCGCGCCGTACAAGCCGACACCGGTTCTATCGGCGGCAGCGC
CTCTCACGAATTCCAGGTGCTGGCGCAGAGCGGTGAAGACGATGTGGTCTTCTCCGACACCTCTGACTAT
GCAGCGAACATTGAACTGGCAGAAGCTATCGCGCCGAAAGAACCGCGCGCTGCTGCTACCCAGGAAATGA
CGCTGGTTGATACGCCGAACGCGAAAACCATCGCGGAACTGGTTGAACAGTTCAATCTGCCGATTGAGAA
AACGGTTAAGACTCTGCTGGTTAAAGCGGTTGAAGGCAGCAGCTTCCCGCAGGTTGCGCTGCTGGTGCGC
GGTGATCACGAGCTGAACGAAGTTAAAGCAGAAAAACTGCCGCAGGTTGCAAGCCCGCTGACTTTCGCGA
CCGAAGAAGAAATTCGTGCCGTGGTTAAAGCCGGTCCGGGTTCACTGGGTCCGGTAAACATGCCGATTCC
GGTGGTGATTGACCGTACCGTTGCGGCGATGAGTGATTTCGCTGCTGGTGCTAACATCGATGGTAAACAC
TACTTCGGCATCAACTGGGATCGCGATGTCGCTACCCCGGAAGTTGCAGATATCCGTAACGTGGTGGCTG
GCGATCCAAGCCCGGATGGCCAGGGTAGGCTGCTGATCAAACGTGGTATCGAAGTTGGTCACATCTTCCA
GCTGGGTACCAAGTACTCCGAAGCACTGAAAGCCTCCGTACAGGGTGAAGATGGCCGTAACCAAATCCTG
ACGATGGGTTGCTACGGTATCGGGGTAACGCGTGTGGTAGCTGCGGCGATTGAGCAGAACTACGACGAAC
GAGGCATCGTATGGCCTGACGCTATCGCGCCGTTCCAGGTGGCGATTCTGCCGATGAACATGCACAAATC
CTTCCGCGTACAAGAGCTTGCTGAGAAACTGTACAGCGAACTGCGTGCACAAGGTATCGAAGTGCTGCTG
GATGACCGCAAAGAGCGTCCGGGCGTGATGTTTGCTGATATGGAACTGATCGGTATTCCGCACACTATTG
TGCTGGGCGACCGTAACCTCGACAACGACGATATCGAATATAAATATCGTCGCAACGGCGAGAAACAGTT
AATTAAGACTGGTGACATCGTCGAATATCTGGTGAAACAGATTAAAGGCCATCATCATCACCATCATTAA
AGCAGAGGCCATATGCTCGAGGATCCGGCTGCTAACAAAGCCCGAAAGGAAGCTGAGTTGGCTGCTGCCA
CCGCTGAGCAATAACTAGCATAACCCCTTGGGGCCTCTAAACGGGTCTTGAGGGGTTTTTTGCTGAAAGG
AGGAACTATATCCGGATATCCCGCAAGAGGCCCGGCAGTACCGGCATAACCAAGCCTATGCCTACAGCAT
CCAGGGTGACGGTGCCGAGGATGACGATGAGCGCATTGTTAGATTTCATACACGGTGCCTGACTGCGTTA
GCAATTTAACTGTGATAAACTACCGCATTAAAGCTTATCGATGATAAGCTGTCAAACATGAGAATTCTTG
AAGACGAAAGGGCCTCGTGATACGCCTATTTTTATAGGTTAATGTCATGATAATAATGGTTTCTTAGACG
TCAGGTGGCACTTTTCGGGGAAATGTGCGCGGAACCCCTATTTGTTTATTTTTCTAAATACATTCAAATA
TGTATCCGCTCATGAGACAATAACCCTGATAAATGCTTCAATAATATTGAAAAAGGAAGAGTATGAGTAT
TCAACATTTCCGTGTCGCCCTTATTCCCTTTTTTGCGGCATTTTGCCTTCCTGTTTTTGCTCACCCAGAA
ACGCTGGTGAAAGTAAAAGATGCTGAAGATCAGTTGGGTGCACGAGTGGGTTACATCGAACTGGATCTCA
ACAGCGGTAAGATCCTTGAGAGTTTTCGCCCCGAAGAACGTTTTCCAATGATGAGCACTTTTAAAGTTCT
GCTATGTGGCGCGGTATTATCCCGTGTTGACGCCGGGCAAGAGCAACTCGGTCGCCGCATACACTATTCT
CAGAATGACTTGGTTGAGTACTCACCAGTCACAGAAAAGCATCTTACGGATGGCATGACAGTAAGAGAAT
TATGCAGTGCTGCCATAACCATGAGTGATAACACTGCGGCCAACTTACTTCTGACAACGATCGGAGGACC
GAAGGAGCTAACCGCTTTTTTGCACAACATGGGGGATCATGTAACTCGCCTTGATCGTTGGGAACCGGAG
CTGAATGAAGCCATACCAAACGACGAGCGTGACACCACGATGCCTGCAGCAATGGCAACAACGTTGCGCA
AACTATTAACTGGCGAACTACTTACTCTAGCTTCCCGGCAACAATTAATAGACTGGATGGAGGCGGATAA
AGTTGCAGGACCACTTCTGCGCTCGGCCCTTCCGGCTGGCTGGTTTATTGCTGATAAATCTGGAGCCGGT
GAGCGTGGGTCTCGCGGTATCATTGCAGCACTGGGGCCAGATGGTAAGCCCTCCCGTATCGTAGTTATCT
ACACGACGGGGAGTCAGGCAACTATGGATGAACGAAATAGACAGATCGCTGAGATAGGTGCCTCACTGAT
TAAGCATTGGTAACTGTCAGACCAAGTTTACTCATATATACTTTAGATTGATTTAAAACTTCATTTTTAA
TTTAAAAGGATCTAGGTGAAGATCCTTTTTGATAATCTCATGACCAAAATCCCTTAACGTGAGTTTTCGT
TCCACTGAGCGTCAGACCCCGTAGAAAAGATCAAAGGATCTTCTTGAGATCCTTTTTTTCTGCGCGTAAT
CTGCTGCTTGCAAACAAAAAAACCACCGCTACCAGCGGTGGTTTGTTTGCCGGATCAAGAGCTACCAACT
CTTTTTCCGAAGGTAACTGGCTTCAGCAGAGCGCAGATACCAAATACTGTCCTTCTAGTGTAGCCGTAGT
TAGGCCACCACTTCAAGAACTCTGTAGCACCGCCTACATACCTCGCTCTGCTAATCCTGTTACCAGTGGC
TGCTGCCAGTGGCGATAAGTCGTGTCTTACCGGGTTGGACTCAAGACGATAGTTACCGGATAAGGCGCAG
CGGTCGGGCTGAACGGGGGGTTCGTGCACACAGCCCAGCTTGGAGCGAACGACCTACACCGAACTGAGAT
ACCTACAGCGTGAGCTATGAGAAAGCGCCACGCTTCCCGAAGGGAGAAAGGCGGACAGGTATCCGGTAAG
CGGCAGGGTCGGAACAGGAGAGCGCACGAGGGAGCTTCCAGGGGGAAACGCCTGGTATCTTTATAGTCCT
GTCGGGTTTCGCCACCTCTGACTTGAGCGTCGATTTTTGTGATGCTCGTCAGGGGGGCGGAGCCTATGGA
AAAACGCCAGCAACGCGGCCTTTTTACGGTTCCTGGCCTTTTGCTGGCCTTTTGCTCACATGTTCTTTCC
TGCGTTATCCCCTGATTCTGTGGATAACCGTATTACCGCCTTTGAGTGAGCTGATACCGCTCGCCGCAGC
CGAACGACCGAGCGCAGCGAGTCAGTGAGCGAGGAAGCGGAAGAGCGCCTGATGCGGTATTTTCTCCTTA
CGCATCTGTGCGGTATTTCACACCGCAATGGTGCACTCTCAGTACAATCTGCTCTGATGCCGCATAGTTA
AGCCAGTATACACTCCGCTATCGCTACGTGACTGGGTCATGGCTGCGCCCCGACACCCGCCAACACCCGC
TGACGCGCCCTGACGGGCTTGTCTGCTCCCGGCATCCGCTTACAGACAAGCTGTGACCGTCTCCGGGAGC
TGCATGTGTCAGAGGTTTTCACCGTCATCACCGAAACGCGCGAGGCAGCTGCGGTAAAGCTCATCAGCGT
GGTCGTGAAGCGATTCACAGATGTCTGCCTGTTCATCCGCGTCCAGCTCGTTGAGTTTCTCCAGAAGCGT
TAATGTCTGGCTTCTGATAAAGCGGGCCATGTTAAGGGCGGTTTTTTCCTGTTTGGTCACTGATGCCTCC
GTGTAAGGGGGATTTCTGTTCATGGGGGTAATGATACCGATGAAACGAGAGAGGATGCTCACGATACGGG
TTACTGATGATGAACATGCCCGGTTACTGGAACGTTGTGAGGGTAAACAACTGGCGGTATGGATGCGGCG
GGACCAGAGAAAAATCACTCAGGGTCAATGCCAGCGCTTCGTTAATACAGATGTAGGTGTTCCACAGGGT
AGCCAGCAGCATCCTGCGATGCAGATCCGGAACATAATGGTGCAGGGCGCTGACTTCCGCGTTTCCAGAC
TTTACGAAACACGGAAACCGAAGACCATTCATGTTGTTGCTCAGGTCGCAGACGTTTTGCAGCAGCAGTC
GCTTCACGTTCGCTCGCGTATCGGTGATTCATTCTGCTAACCAGTAAGGCAACCCCGCCAGCCTAGCCGG
GTCCTCAACGACAGGAGCACGATCATGCGCACCCGTGGCCAGGACCCAACGCTGCCCGAGATGCGCCGCG
TGCGGCTGCTGGAGATGGCGGACGCGATGGATATGTTCTGCCAAGGGTTGGTTTGCGCATTCACAGTTCT
CCGCAAGAATTGATTGGCTCCAATTCTTGGAGTGGTGAATCCGTTAGCGAGGTGCCGCCGGCTTCCATTC
AGGTCGAGGTGGCCCGGCTCCATGCACCGCGACGCAACGCGGGGAGGCAGACAAGGTATAGGGCGGCGCC
TACAATCCATGCCAACCCGTTCCATGTGCTCGCCGAGGCGGCATAAATCGCCGTGACGATCAGCGGTCCA
ATGATCGAAGTTAGGCTGGTAAGAGCCGCGAGCGATCCTTGAAGCTGTCCCTGATGGTCGTCATCTACCT
GCCTGGACAGCATGGCCTGCAACGCGGGCATCCCGATGCCGCCGGAAGCGAGAAGAATCATAATGGGGAA
GGCCATCCAGCCTCGCGTCGCGAACGCCAGCAAGACGTAGCCCAGCGCGTCGGCCGCCATGCCGGCGATA
ATGGCCTGCTTCTCGCCGAAACGTTTGGTGGCGGGACCAGTGACGAAGGCTTGAGCGAGGGCGTGCAAGA
TTCCGAATACCGCAAGCGACAGGCCGATCATCGTCGCGCTCCAGCGAAAGCGGTCCTCGCCGAAAATGAC
CCAGAGCGCTGCCGGCACCTGTCCTACGAGTTGCATGATAAAGAAGACAGTCATAAGTGCGGCGACGATA
GTCATGCCCCGCGCCCACCGGAAGGAGCTGACTGGGTTGAAGGCTCTCAAGGGCATCGGTCGAGATCCCG
GTGCCTAATGAGTGAGCTAACTTACATTAATTGCGTTGCGCTCACTGCCCGCTTTCCAGTCGGGAAACCT
GTCGTGCCAGCTGCATTAATGAATCGGCCAACGCGCGGGGAGAGGCGGTTTGCGTATTGGGCGCCAGGGT
GGTTTTTCTTTTCACCAGTGAGACGGGCAACAGCTGATTGCCCTTCACCGCCTGGCCCTGAGAGAGTTGC
AGCAAGCGGTCCACGCTGGTTTGCCCCAGCAGGCGAAAATCCTGTTTGATGGTGGTTAACGGCGGGATAT
AACATGAGCTGTCTTCGGTATCGTCGTATCCCACTACCGAGATATCCGCACCAACGCGCAGCCCGGACTC
GGTAATGGCGCGCATTGCGCCCAGCGCCATCTGATCGTTGGCAACCAGCATCGCAGTGGGAACGATGCCC
TCATTCAGCATTTGCATGGTTTGTTGAAAACCGGACATGGCACTCCAGTCGCCTTCCCGTTCCGCTATCG
GCTGAATTTGATTGCGAGTGAGATATTTATGCCAGCCAGCCAGACGCAGACGCGCCGAGACAGAACTTAA
TGGGCCCGCTAACAGCGCGATTTGCTGGTGACCCAATGCGACCAGATGCTCCACGCCCAGTCGCGTACCG
TCTTCATGGGAGAAAATAATACTGTTGATGGGTGTCTGGTCAGAGACATCAAGAAATAACGCCGGAACAT
TAGTGCAGGCAGCTTCCACAGCAATGGCATCCTGGTCATCCAGCGGATAGTTAATGATCAGCCCACTGAC
GCGTTGCGCGAGAAGATTGTGCACCGCCGCTTTACAGGCTTCGACGCCGCTTCGTTCTACCATCGACACC
ACCACGCTGGCACCCAGTTGATCGGCGCGAGATTTAATCGCCGCGACAATTTGCGACGGCGCGTGCAGGG
CCAGACTGGAGGTGGCAACGCCAATCAGCAACGACTGTTTGCCCGCCAGTTGTTGTGCCACGCGGTTGGG
AATGTAATTCAGCTCCGCCATCGCCGCTTCCACTTTTTCCCGCGTTTTCGCAGAAACGTGGCTGGCCTGG
TTCACCACGCGGGAAACGGTCTGATAAGAGACACCGGCATACTCTGCGACATCGTATAACGTTACTGGTT
TCACATTCACCACCCTGAATTGACTCTCTTCCGGGCGCTATCATGCCATACCGCGAAAGGTTTTGCGCCA
TTCGATGGTGTCCGGGATCTCGACGCTCTCCCTTATGCGACTCCTGC
Features (pLannotate 1.2.2; 19 found; start..end, strand, type, name):
    274..292     +  promoter       T7 promoter: promoter for bacteriophage T7 RNA polymerase
    293..317     +  protein_bind   lac operator: The lac repressor binds to the lac operator to inhibit transcription in E. coli. This inhibition can be relieved by adding lactose or isopropyl-β-D-thiogalactopyranoside (IPTG). lac repressor encoded by lacI
    332..354     +  RBS            RBS: efficient ribosome binding site from bacteriophage T7 gene 10 (Olins and Rangwala, 1989)
    367..2079    +  CDS            proS: SYP_ECOLI - Also known as drpA. Experimental evidence at protein level: Swiss-Prot protein existence level 1. Catalyzes the attachment of proline to tRNA(Pro) in a two- step reaction: proline is first activated by ATP to form Pro-AMP and then transferred to the acceptor end of tRNA(Pro). As ProRS can inadvertently accommodate and process non-cognate amino acids such as alanine and cysteine, to avoid such errors it has two additional distinct editing activities against alanine. One activity is designated as 'pretransfer' editing and involves the tRNA(Pro)-independent hydrolysis of activated Ala
   2128..2177    +  CDS            SET1 (fragment): solubility-enhancement tag derived from T7 phage gene 10B
   2185..2232    +  terminator     T7 terminator: transcription terminator for bacteriophage T7 RNA polymerase
   2255..2359    -  CDS            TcR (fragment): tetracycline efflux protein; tet; confers resistance to tetracycline
   2407..2435    -  promoter       tet promoter: E. coli promoter for tetracycline efflux protein gene
   2548..2652    +  promoter       AmpR promoter: bla
   2653..3513    +  CDS            AmpR: β-lactamase; bla; confers resistance to ampicillin, carbenicillin, and related antibiotics
   3684..4272    +  rep_origin     ori: high-copy-number ColE1/pMB1/pBR322/pUC origin of replication
   4458..4597    -  misc_feature   bom: basis of mobility region from pBR322
   4699..4890    -  CDS            rop: Rop protein, which maintains plasmids at low copy number; rop
   4907..5287    +  CDS            YPB1_ECOLX: Protein predicted: Swiss-Prot protein existence level 4. From Escherichia coli.
   5529..6153    -  CDS            TcR (fragment): tetracycline efflux protein; tet; confers resistance to tetracycline
   6168..6189    -  protein_bind   CAP binding site: CAP binding activates transcription in the presence of cAMP. E. coli catabolite activator protein
   6202..7284    -  CDS            lacI: lac repressor; lacI; The lac repressor binds to the lac operator to inhibit transcription in E. coli. This inhibition can be relieved by adding lactose or isopropyl-β-D-thiogalactopyranoside (IPTG).
   7285..7362    -  promoter       lacI promoter: lacI
   7370..252     -  CDS            TcR (fragment) (across the origin): tetracycline efflux protein; tet; confers resistance to tetracycline
