[The description below was written by a language model from this plasmid's Addgene catalogue record and pLannotate feature annotations shown in this document.]
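Description:
B6-2 is a bacterial expression plasmid built on the pET15b backbone that carries the Escherichia coli prolyl-tRNA synthetase gene (proS), inserted by Gibson assembly. The sequenced construct is about 7.4 kb. It replicates in E. coli from a ColE1/pMB1-type origin and is selected with ampicillin through the β-lactamase (AmpR) gene and its own promoter. The catalogue lists it as high copy, although the feature table also shows the pBR322-derived rop gene and bom region, elements normally associated with copy-number restraint and mobilisation. Several fragments of the tetracycline resistance gene and its promoter are annotated as well. These are pBR322 remnants typical of pET backbones, not a functional marker.

The expression cassette follows the standard pET layout. A T7 promoter immediately followed by a lac operator drives transcription. A phage T7 gene 10 ribosome binding site directs translation of the proS open reading frame, and a T7 terminator closes the unit. The plasmid-borne lacI gene supplies lac repressor, so expression stays repressed until IPTG is added, and it requires a host that provides T7 RNA polymerase. The catalogue records a C-terminal 6xHis tag for affinity purification. The automated annotation does not call this tag separately, and it flags only a short fragment resembling a T7 gene 10B-derived solubility tag between the coding sequence and the terminator.

The encoded enzyme charges tRNA(Pro) with proline and has editing activities against misactivated alanine. According to the associated publication title, the plasmid belongs to work on assembling purified translation machinery from synthetic microbial consortia, which is consistent with producing His-tagged synthetase as one component of a reconstituted translation system.
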