Addgene plasmid #111486: B6-2
Purpose: Pro-tRNA synthetase
Depositing lab: Cheemeng Tan. Depositing organization: University of California, Davis. Publication: Synthetic microbial consortia enable rapid assembly of pure translation machinery. Villarreal F, Contreras-Llano LE, Chavez M, Ding Y, Fan J, Pan T, Tan C. Nat Chem Biol. 2018 Jan;14(1):29-35. doi: 10.1038/nchembio.2514. Epub 2017 Nov 13. PubMed 29131146.
Backbone
  Vector backbone: pET15b
  Vector type: Bacterial Expression
Growth in bacteria
  Bacterial resistance: Ampicillin, 100 μg/mL
  Growth temperature: 37°C
  Growth strain: DH5alpha
  Copy number: High Copy
Gene/Insert
  Gene/Insert name: Pro-tRNA synthetase
  Tag / fusion protein: 6xHis (C terminal on backbone)
  Cloning method: Gibson Cloning
Terms and licenses: Academic/Nonprofit Terms; Industry Terms: Not Available to Industry
Depositor comments: Gene comes from E.coli.
How to cite: B6-2 was a gift from Cheemeng Tan (Addgene plasmid # 111486 ; http://n2t.net/addgene:111486 ; RRID:Addgene_111486)
